Addgene plasmid #113832: PBS Actb-2A-TIR1-GFP
Purpose: targeting osTIR1-GFP into mouse Actb locus for auxin inducible degradation
Depositing lab: Janet Rossant. Depositing organization: Hospital for Sick Children. Publication: Efficient generation of targeted large insertions by microinjection into two-cell-stage mouse embryos. Gu B, Posfai E, Rossant J. Nat Biotechnol. 2018 Jun 11. pii: nbt.4166. doi: 10.1038/nbt.4166. PubMed 29889212.
Backbone
  Vector backbone: pbluescript
  Vector type: Synthetic Biology
Growth in bacteria
  Bacterial resistance: Ampicillin, 100 μg/mL
  Growth temperature: 37°C
  Growth strain: DH5alpha
  Copy number: High Copy
Gene/Insert
  Gene/Insert name: osTIR1-GFP
  Species: Synthetic
  Entrez Gene: NEWENTRY
  Cloning method: Gibson Cloning
  Sequencing primers: 5′ CACACAGGAAACAGCTATGAC; 3′ CGCAACTGTTGGGAAGGGC
Terms and licenses: Academic/Nonprofit Terms; Industry Terms: Not Available to Industry
Depositor comments: This vector is good for targeting experiment in early embryos and mouse cell lines. Viability problem have been observed when generating knock-in mice.
How to cite: PBS Actb-2A-TIR1-GFP was a gift from Janet Rossant (Addgene plasmid # 113832 ; http://n2t.net/addgene:113832 ; RRID:Addgene_113832)
