[The description below was written by a language model from this plasmid's Addgene catalogue record.]
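Description:
PBS Actb-2A-TIR1-GFP is a homologous-recombination donor (targeting) plasmid built on a pBluescript backbone and intended to knock an osTIR1-GFP cassette into the mouse Actb (beta-actin) locus. It is maintained in E. coli as a high-copy plasmid under ampicillin selection. The insert was assembled by Gibson cloning and is listed as synthetic. No feature table accompanies the record, so the extent of the Actb homology arms, the exact junctions and any additional elements are not stated.

As the name indicates, the payload is a 2A peptide sequence followed by TIR1 fused to GFP. osTIR1 is the rice auxin-receptor F-box protein that, when expressed in animal cells, joins the endogenous SCF ubiquitin ligase and directs auxin-dependent ubiquitination and proteasomal degradation of proteins carrying an auxin-inducible degron tag. The 2A element, a ribosome-skipping sequence, suggests a design in which TIR1-GFP is co-translated with beta-actin from the endogenous Actb transcript, so that expression would rely on the strong, ubiquitous native Actb promoter rather than on a promoter in the plasmid. The record does not name any separate promoter or confirm this arrangement explicitly. The GFP portion provides a fluorescent readout of successful targeting and TIR1 expression.

The construct is used to establish the TIR1 component of the auxin-inducible degradation system, and comes from work on generating large targeted insertions by microinjection into two-cell-stage mouse embryos. The depositor notes that it works well for targeting in early embryos and mouse cell lines, but that viability problems were observed when attempting to generate knock-in mice.
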