>Addgene plasmid #113832 | PBS Actb-2A-TIR1-GFP | addgene partial sequence | sequence record 220615 | Addgene Partial NGS Result
TTTTTGTTTTGTTTTGGCGCTTTTGACTCAGGATTTAAAAACTGGAACGGTGAAGGCGACAGCAGTTGGT
TGGAGCAAACATCCCCCAAAGTTCTACAAATGTGGCTGAGGACTTTGTACATTGTTTTGTTTTTTTTTTT
TTGGTTTTGTCTTTTTTTAATAGTCATTCCAAGTATCCATGAAATAAGTGGTTACAGGAAGTCCCTCACC
CTCCCAAAAGCCACCCCCACTCCTAAGAGGAGGATGGTCGCGTCCATGCCCTGAGTCCACCCCGGGGAAG
GTGACAGCATTGCTTCTGTGTAAATTATGTACTGCAAAAATTTTTTTAAATCTTCCGCCTTAATACTTCA
TTTTTGTTTTTAATTTCTGAATGGCCCAGGTCTGAGGCCTCCCTTTTTTTTGTCCCCCCAACTTGATGTA
TGAAGGCTTTGGTCTCCCTGGGAGGGGGTTGAGGTGTTGAGGCAGCCAGGGCTGGCCTGTACACTGACTT
GAGACCAATAAAAGTGCACACCTTACCTTACACAAACAGCTTGTGGCTCTGTGGCTTTGCTGGGTGTGGG
GAGCAGGTTGGGTGGGTGTGGAGCTCTATTGGGGGGGGCATCTAGGGTGGGCTAGGCCTTGCTGATGGTA
TCTAGTGGGAGGGCTACAGGCCCTTTAATGAAGTCTCACAAATAACCACACCTTCAGACTGTCTTGAAGA
GTTGAAAAGGTACTCCTCCAGAAACCTAGGCCAAGTTGGCCTGCACTAACACTACCTTCCTCAACCGAGG
GGTGTCCACACCCTTTGCCTCCATCTGCATAACTGGGTTTCAAGCCCCTCTGCTAGTCTGAAGCTGCCCT
TTCCAGAGCTGTGACTGACAGCAGGAAGGTGTGAAGCCTATGGCTTCCTTCCCAGGGATGGGCATCTTTT
CCCTGGTTTTGTTTTGAGAGCCTAGGACTGAGGAACACCTCAGAGGGAGGAAGGGGGTCATCCTGGAAAT
CAGCCCCTTCCACATGGCACGCAGCTCCAGCCTTTGTCAGTCGTGATCCTTGGACTTGGGTGCCGCAAGT
TAGCTTTGACTGGGATCATTTGTTCACACATGCAGAGAACACTGGTTGGTTGAGTCCTAGTCATCTCCAT
CCAGCTATGCGGCCGCCACCGCGGTGGAGCTCCAATTCGCCCTATAGTGAGTCGTATTACGCGCGCTCAC
TGGCCGTCGTTTTACAACGTCGTGACTGGGAAAACCCTGGCGTTACCCAACTTAATCGCCTTGCAGCACA
TCCCCCTTTCGCCAGCTGGCGTAATAGCGAAGAGGCCCGCACCGATCGCCCTTCCCAACAGTTGCGCAGC
CTGAATGGCGAATGGAAATTGTAAGCGTTAATATTTTGTTAAAATTCGCGTTAAATTTTTGTTAAATCAG
CTCATTTTTTAACCAATAGGCCGAAATCGGCAAAATCCCTTATAAATCAAAAGAATAGACCGAGATAGGG
T
[37 nt withheld, positions 1472-1508]
AAAGAACGTGGACTCCAACGTCAAAGG
[49 nt withheld, positions 1536-1584]
T
[91 nt withheld, positions 1586-1676]
G
[124 nt withheld, positions 1678-1801]
CAGGTGGCACTTTTCGGGGAAATGTGCGCGGAACCCCTATTTGTTTATTTTTCTAAATACATTCAAATAT
GTATCCGCTCATGAGACAATAACCCTGATAAATGCTTCAATAATATTGAAAAAGGAAGAGTATGAGTATT
CAACATTTCCGTGTCGCCCTTATTCCCTTTTTTGCGGCATTTTGCCTTCCTGTTTTTGCTCACCCAGAAA
CGCTGGTGAAAGTAAAAGATGCTGAAGATCAGTTGGGTGCACGAGTGGGTTACATCGAACTGGATCTCAA
CAGCGGTAAGATCCTTGAGAGTTTTCGCCCCGAAGAACGTTTTCCAATGATGAGCACTTTTAAAGTTCTG
CTATGTGGCGCGGTATTATCCCGTATTGACGCCGGGCAAGAGCAACTCGGTCGCCGCATACACTATTCTC
AGAATGACTTGGTTGAGTACTCACCAGTCACAGAAAAGCATCTTACGGATGGCATGACAGTAAGAGAATT
ATGCAGTGCTGCCATAACCATGAGTGATAACACTGCGGCCAACTTACTTCTGACAACGATCGGAGGACCG
AAGGAGCTAACCGCTTTTTTGCACAACATGGGGGATCATGTAACTCGCCTTGATCGTTGGGAACCGGAGC
TGAATGAAGCCATACCAAACGACGAGCGTGACACCACGATGCCTGTAGCAATGGCAACAACGTTGCGCAA
ACTATTAACTGGCGAACTACTTACTCTAGCTTCCCGGCAACAATTAATAGACTGGATGGAGGCGGATAAA
GTTGCAGGACCACTTCTGCGCTCGGCCCTTCCGGCTGGCTGGTTTATTGCTGATAAATCTGGAGCCGGTG
AGCGTGGGTCTCGCGGTATCATTGCAGCACTGGGGCCAGATGGTAAGCCCTCCCGTATCGTAGTTATCTA
CACGACGGGGAGTCAGGCAACTATGGATGAACGAAATAGACAGATCGCTGAGATAGGTGCCTCACTGATT
AAGCATTGGTAACTGTCAGACCAAGTTTACTCATATATACTTTAGATTGATTTAAAACTTCATTTTTAAT
TTAAAAGGATCTAGGTGAAGATCCTTTTTGATAATCTCATGACCAAAATCCCTTAACGTGAGTTTTCGTT
CCACTGAGCGTCAGACCCCGTAGAAAAGATCAAAGGATCTTCTTGAGATCCTTTTTTTCTGCGCGTAATC
TGCTGCTTGCAAACAAAAAAACCACCGCTACCAGCGGTGGTTTGTTTGCCGGATCAAGAGCTACCAACTC
TTTTTCCGAAGGTAACTGGCTTCAGCAGAGCGCAGATACCAAATACTGTTCTTCTAGTGTAGCCGTAGTT
AGGCCACCACTTCAAGAACTCTGTAGCACCGCCTACATACCTCGCTCTGCTAATCCTGTTACCAGTGGCT
GCTGCCAGTGGCGATAAGTCGTGTCTTACCGGGTTGGACTCAAGACGATAGTTACCGGATAAGGCGCAGC
GGTCGGGCTGAACGGGGGGTTCGTGCACACAGCCCAGCTTGGAGCGAACGACCTACACCGAACTGAGATA
CCTACAGCGTGAGCTATGAGAAAGCGCCACGCTTCCCGAAGGGAGAAAGGCGGACAGGTATCCGGTAAGC
GGCAGGGTCGGAACAGGAGAGCGCACGAGGGAGCTTCCAGGGGGAAACGCCTGGTATCTTTATAGTCCTG
TCGGGTTTCGCCACCTCTGACTTGAGCGTCGATTTTTGTGATGCTCGTCAGGGGGGCGGAGCCTATGGAA
AAACGCCAGCAACGCGGCCTTTTTACGGTTCCTGGCCTTTTGCTGGCCTTTTGCTCACATGTTCTTTCCT
GCGTTATCCCCTGATTCTGTGGATAACCGTATTACCGCCTTTGAGTGAGCTGATACCGCTCGCCGCAGCC
GAACGACCGAGCGCAGCGAGTCAGTGAGCGAGGAAGCGGAAGAGCGCCCAATACGCAAACCGCCTCTCCC
CGCGCGTTGGCCGATTCATTAATGCAGCTGGCACGACAGGTTTCCCGACTGGAAAGCGGGCAGTGAGCGC
AACGCAATTAATGTGAGTTAGCTCACTCATTAGGCACCCCAGGCTTTACACTTTATGCTTCCGGCTCGTA
TGTTGTGTGGAATTGTGAGCGGATAACAATTTCACACAGGAAACAGCTATGACCATGATTACGCCAAGCG
CGCAATTAACCCTCACTAAAGGGAACAAAAGCTGGGTACCGGGCCCCCCCTCGAGGTCGACGGTATCGAT
AAGCTTCAGTTTCACCTGCCCTGAGTGTTTCTTGTGGCTTTCTGAACTTGACAACATTATTTATTTTTCT
CTACAGATCATGTTTGAGACCTTCAACACCCCAGCCATGTACGTAGCCATCCAGGCTGTGCTGTCCCTGT
ATGCCTCTGGTCGTACCACAGGCATTGTGATGGACTCCGGAGACGGGGTCACCCACACTGTGCCCATCTA
CGAGGGCTATGCTCTCCCTCACGCCATCCTGCGTCTGGACCTGGCTGGCCGGGACCTGACAGACTACCTC
ATGAAGATCCTGACCGAGCGTGGCTACAGCTTCACCACCACAGCTGAGAGGGAAATCGTGCGTGACATCA
AAGAGAAGCTGTGCTATGTTGCTCTAGACTTCGAGCAGGAGATGGCCACTGCCGCATCCTCTTCCTCCCT
GGAGAAGAGCTATGAGCTGCCTGACGGCCAGGTCATCACTATTGGCAACGAGCGGTTCCGATGCCCTGAG
GCTCTTTTCCAGCCTTCCTTCTTGGGTAAGTTGTAGCCTAGTCCTTTCTCCATCTAAAGGTGACAAAACT
CCTGAGGCCATAGTACAAGTTAAGTCTGATTTCTGTCACTCTTCTCTTAGGTATGGAATCCTGTGGCATC
CATGAAACTACATTCAATTCCATCATGAAGTGTGACGTTGACATCCGTAAAGACCTCTATGCCAACACAG
TGCTGTCTGGTGGTACCACCATGTACCCAGGCATTGCTGACAGGATGCAGAAGGAGATTACTGCTCTGGC
TCCTAGCACCATGAAGATCAAGGTAAGCTAAGCATCCTTAGCTTGGTGAGGGTGGGCCCTGTGGTTGTCA
GAGCAACCTTCTAGGTTTAAGGGGAATCCCAGCACCCAGAGAGCTCACCATTCACCATCTTGTCTTGCTT
TCTTCAGATCATTGCTCCTCCTGAGCGCAAGTACTCTGTGTGGATCGGTGGCTCCATCCTGGCCTCACTG
TCCACCTTCCAGCAGATGTGGATCAGCAAGCAGGAGTACGATGAGTCCGGCCCCTCCATCGTGCACCGCA
AGTGCTTCAAGCTTGATATCGAATTCGAGGGCAGAGGAAGTCTTCTAACATGCGGTGACGTGGAGGAGAA
TCCCGGCCCTACCGGTATGACGTACTTCCCGGAGGAGGTGGTGGAGCACATCTTCAGCTTCCTGCCGGCG
CAGCGCGACCGCAACACGGTCTCGCTCGTCTGCAAGGTGTGGTACGAGATCGAGAGGCTGAGCCGCCGCG
GCGTCTTCGTGGGCAACTGCTACGCCGTGCGCGCCGGCCGCGTCGCCGCGCGGTTCCCCAACGTGCGGGC
GCTCACGGTGAAGGGGAAGCCCCACTTCGCCGACTTCAACCTCGTGCCCCCCGACTGGGGCGGCTACGCG
GGGCCGTGGATCGAGGCGGCCGCGAGGGGATGCCACGGCCTGGAGGAGCTCAGGATGAAGCGGATGGTGG
TGTCCGACGAGAGCCTCGAGCTGCTGGCTCGCTCGTTCCCGCGGTTCAGGGCTCTTGTTCTTATCAGCTG
CGAGGGGTTCAGCACTGACGGGCTAGCCGCCGTCGCGAGCCATTGCAAGCTTCTGAGGGAGTTGGATTTG
CAGGAAAATGAAGTGGAGGATCGAGGGCCTAGGTGGCTTTCCTGCTTCCCTGATTCCTGCACATCACTTG
TCTCATTGAATTTTGCCTGCATCAAAGGGGAGGTTAATGCTGGTTCACTGGAGAGACTTGTTAGCAGGTC
CCCAAACCTGCGGAGTTTGAGGCTGAATCGATCTGTATCGGTAGATACACTTGCAAAGATACTACTGCGT
ACCCCTAACTTGGAGGATTTGGGGACAGGGAATTTGACAGATGACTTCCAAACTGAGTCCTACTTTAAGC
TTACCAGTGCTCTGGAGAAATGCAAGATGTTGAGGAGTTTGTCTGGATTCTGGGATGCTTCTCCTGTTTG
CCTGTCATTTATCTACCCCCTGTGTGCTCAACTGACAGGATTGAACTTGAGCTATGCACCCACACTTGAT
GCTTCTGACCTTACAAAAATGATTAGCCGCTGTGTGAAGCTCCAACGCCTTTGGGTACTGGATTGTATCT
CGGACAAAGGCTTGCAAGTGGTGGCCTCCAGTTGCAAAGACTTGCAAGAACTCAGGGTATTTCCATCAGA
TTTCTACGTAGCTGGTTATTCTGCAGTGACAGAGGAGGGACTTGTTGCAGTATCCTTGGGCTGTCCAAAA
CTGAACTCACTACTGTACTTCTGTCACCAAATGACTAATGCTGCACTAGTTACTGTCGCCAAGAACTGTC
CAAATTTCACACGATTCAGACTTTGTATTCTTGAGCCAGGGAAGCCTGATGTTGTGACAAGCCAACCATT
AGATGAAGGCTTTGGAGCTATTGTTCGTGAGTGCAAGGGATTACAACGTTTGTCAATATCTGGTCTTCTC
ACAGACAAAGTTTTCATGTATATTGGGAAATATGCAAAACAACTTGAGATGCTTTCTATAGCATTTGCTG
GTGACAGTGATAAGGGTATGATGCATGTTATGAATGGATGCAAGAATTTAAGGAAACTGGAGATAAGAGA
TAGCCCGTTTGGTGATGCTGCACTCTTGGGGAATTTTGCTAGGTACGAGACAATGCGATCCCTTTGGATG
TCATCTTGCAATGTCACGTTAAAGGGGTGCCAAGTCCTTGCGTCAAAGATGCCGATGCTCAATGTTGAGG
TCATAAATGAGCGGGATGGTAGCAATGAAATGGAGGAAAACCATGGAGATCTGCCTAAAGTGGAGAAATT
ATATGTGTACCGCACAACTGCTGGGGCGAGGGATGATGCACCAAATTTTGTTAAAATCCTAGTCGACTCC
GGTTCTGCTGCTAGTGGTGAACAAAAGTTGATTTCTGAAGAAGATTTGAACGGTGAACAAAAGCTAATCT
CCGAGGAAGACTTGAACGGTGAAGGTAGCGGCAGCGGTAGCGTGAGCAAGGGCGAGGAGCTGTTCACCGG
GGTGGTGCCCATCCTGGTCGAGCTGGACGGCGACGTAAACGGCCACAAGTTCAGCGTGTCCGGCGAGGGC
GAGGGCGATGCCACCTACGGCAAGCTGACCCTGAAGTTCATCTGCACCACCGGCAAGCTGCCCGTGCCCT
GGCCCACCCTCGTGACCACCCTGACCTACGGCGTGCAGTGCTTCAGCCGCTACCCCGACCACATGAAGCA
GCACGACTTCTTCAAGTCCGCCATGCCCGAAGGCTACGTCCAGGAGCGCACCATCTTCTTCAAGGACGAC
GGCAACTACAAGACCCGCGCCGAGGTGAAGTTCGAGGGCGACACCCTGGTGAACCGCATCGAGCTGAAGG
GCATCGACTTCAAGGAGGACGGCAACATCCTGGGGCACAAGCTGGAGTACAACTACAACAGCCACAACGT
CTATATCATGGCCGACAAGCAGAAGAACGGCATCAAGGTGAACTTCAAGATCCGCCACAACATCGAGGAC
GGCAGCGTGCAGCTCGCCGACCACTACCAGCAGAACACCCCCATCGGCGACGGCCCCGTGCTGCTGCCCG
ACAACCACTACCTGAGCACCCAGTCCGCCCTGAGCAAAGACCCCAACGAGAAGCGCGATCACATGGTCCT
GCTGGAGTTCGTGACCGCCGCCGGGATCACTCTCGGCATGGACGAGCTGTACAAGTGAGCGGACTGTTAC
TGAGCTGCGTTTTACACCCTTTCTTTGACAAAACCTAACTTGCGCAGAAAAAAAAAAAATAAGAGACAAC
ATTGGCATGGCTTTGTTTTTTTAAATTTTTTTTAAAG
